Addgene plasmid #132737: pAG_Ptet*_ToeRep_N01_switch
Purpose: Inducible expression of first-generation toehold repressor index 1 switch RNA with a GFP-ASV reporter via the Ptet* promoter
Depositing lab: Alexander Green & Peng Yin. Depositing organization: Arizona State University. Publication: De novo-designed translation-repressing riboregulators for multi-input cellular logic. Kim J, Zhou Y, Carlson PD, Teichmann M, Chaudhary S, Simmel FC, Silver PA, Collins JJ, Lucks JB, Yin P, Green AA. Nat Chem Biol. 2019 Dec;15(12):1173-1182. doi: 10.1038/s41589-019-0388-1. Epub 2019 Nov 4. PubMed 31686032.
Backbone
  Vector backbone: pCOLAduet
  Backbone size w/o insert (bp): 3223
  Vector type: Bacterial Expression
Growth in bacteria
  Bacterial resistance: Kanamycin, 50 μg/mL
  Growth temperature: 37°C
  Growth strain: DH5alpha
  Copy number: High Copy
Gene/Insert
  Gene/Insert name: Ptet*_ToeRep_N01_switch
  Species: Synthetic
  Insert size (bp): 1116
  Cloning method: Gibson Cloning
  Sequencing primers: 5′ CGTTACTGGTTTCACATTCACCACCC
Terms and licenses: Academic/Nonprofit Terms; Industry Terms: Not Available to Industry
Depositor comments: The output gene is GFPmut3b with an ASV degradation tag. Please visit https://www.biorxiv.org/content/10.1101/501783v1 for bioRxiv preprint.
How to cite: pAG_Ptet*_ToeRep_N01_switch was a gift from Alexander Green & Peng Yin (Addgene plasmid # 132737 ; http://n2t.net/addgene:132737 ; RRID:Addgene_132737)
