[The description below was written by a language model from this plasmid's Addgene catalogue record and pLannotate feature annotations shown in this document.]
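Description:
pAG_Ptet*_ToeRep_N01_switch is a bacterial expression plasmid of about 4.3 kb built on the pCOLADuet backbone for use in E. coli. It replicates from the ColA origin, which is compatible with other common origins and so allows the plasmid to be maintained alongside partner plasmids in the same cell. Selection is by kanamycin through an aph(3')-Ia resistance gene. The backbone also retains a lacI gene with its own promoter. A few short fragments called by the automated annotation (a TcR piece, an extra AmpR promoter fragment) appear to be backbone remnants rather than functional parts.

The roughly 1.1 kb synthetic insert, assembled by Gibson cloning, places a first-generation toehold repressor switch RNA (index 1) upstream of a GFP reporter under the Ptet* promoter. The feature table detects this promoter as PLtetO-1-like fragments spanning the sequence origin, consistent with a tet-operator-controlled, inducible promoter. Immediately downstream lies a hammerhead ribozyme from the tobacco ringspot virus satellite RNA, an element generally used to cleave off the variable 5′ leader and yield a defined transcript end. According to the depositor, the reporter is GFPmut3b carrying an ASV degradation tag. The annotation software labels this coding sequence as a different fluorescent protein and the tag as an LVA ssrA fragment, but the depositor's description should take precedence. The ssrA-type tag directs protease-mediated turnover, so fluorescence tracks current translation.

Toehold repressors are de novo-designed riboregulators in which the switch RNA is translated by default and is turned off when a cognate trigger RNA binds. This plasmid supplies the switch and reporter half, and is intended for characterising translational repression and building multi-input RNA logic in cells.
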