Features (pLannotate 1.2.2; 13 found; start..end, strand, type, name):
      3..52      +  misc_RNA       sTRSV HHRz: hammerhead ribozyme from the tobacco ringspot virus satellite RNA (Khvorova et al., 2003)
    211..924     +  CDS            hfriFP: hfriFP is a fluorescent protein published in 2013, derived from Herbaspirillum frisingense.
    934..954     +  CDS            ssrA tag (LVA) (fragment): C-terminal peptide that mediates degradation in bacteria through the ClpXP and ClpAP proteases (McGinness et al., 2006) mutant LVA variant that confers accelerated degradation under some conditions (Andersen et al., 1998)
   1223..1280    +  promoter       AmpR promoter (fragment): bla
   1289..2104    -  CDS            KanR: aminoglycoside phosphotransferase; aph(3')-Ia; confers resistance to kanamycin in bacteria or G418 (Geneticin®) in eukaryotes
   2105..2196    -  promoter       AmpR promoter: bla
   2214..2849    -  rep_origin     ColA ori: Plasmids containing the ColA origin of replication can be propagated in E. coli cells that contain additional plasmids with compatible origins.
   2934..2998    -  CDS            TcR (fragment): tetracycline efflux protein; tet; confers resistance to tetracycline
   3013..3034    -  protein_bind   CAP binding site: CAP binding activates transcription in the presence of cAMP. E. coli catabolite activator protein
   3047..4129    -  CDS            lacI: lac repressor; lacI; The lac repressor binds to the lac operator to inhibit transcription in E. coli. This inhibition can be relieved by adding lactose or isopropyl-β-D-thiogalactopyranoside (IPTG).
   4130..4207    -  promoter       lacI promoter: lacI
   4267..4285    +  promoter       PLtetO-1 promoter (fragment): modified phage lambda PL promoter with tet operator sites (Lutz and Bujard, 1997)
   4286..1       +  promoter       PLtetO-1 promoter (fragment) (across the origin): modified phage lambda PL promoter with tet operator sites (Lutz and Bujard, 1997)
>Addgene plasmid #132737 | pAG_Ptet*_ToeRep_N01_switch | addgene full sequence | sequence record 263371 | Addgene NGS Result
AGCTGTCACCGGATGTGCTTTCCGGTCTGATGAGTCCGTGAGGACGAAACAGCCTCTACAAATAATTTTG
TTTAAAGAAATGAAGATAAGATAGATGTGATGAAGTGCGAAGTTGTAATAACAAATAACTATTACTACTT
CGCTCTTCATCTCATCTATAAACAGAGGAGAATAGATATGATGAAGAGCAACCTGGCGGCAGCGCAAAAG
ATGCGTAAAGGAGAAGAACTTTTCACTGGAGTTGTCCCAATTCTTGTTGAATTAGATGGTGATGTTAATG
GGCACAAATTTTCTGTCAGTGGAGAGGGTGAAGGTGATGCAACATACGGAAAACTTACCCTTAAATTTAT
TTGCACTACTGGAAAACTACCTGTTCCGTGGCCAACACTTGTCACTACTTTCGGTTATGGTGTTCAATGC
TTTGCGAGATACCCAGATCACATGAAACAGCATGACTTTTTCAAGAGTGCCATGCCCGAAGGTTACGTAC
AGGAAAGAACTATATTTTTCAAAGATGACGGGAACTACAAGACACGTGCTGAAGTCAAGTTTGAAGGTGA
TACCCTTGTTAATAGAATCGAGTTAAAAGGTATTGATTTTAAAGAAGATGGAAACATTCTTGGACACAAA
TTGGAATACAACTATAACTCACACAATGTATACATCATGGCAGACAAACAAAAGAATGGAATCAAAGTTA
ACTTCAAAATTAGACACAACATTGAAGATGGAAGCGTTCAACTAGCAGACCATTATCAACAAAATACTCC
GATTGGCGATGGCCCTGTCCTTTTACCAGACAACCATTACCTGTCCACACAATCTGCCCTTTCGAAAGAT
CCCAACGAAAAGAGAGACCACATGGTCCTTCTTGAGTTTGTAACCGCTGCTGGGATTACACATGGCATGG
ATGAACTATACAAAAGGCCTGCAGCAAACGACGAAAACTACGCTGCATCAGTTTAATAAACTTAAGACCG
CCGGTCTTGTCCACTACCTTGCAGTAATGCGGTGGACAGGATCGGCGGTTTTCTTTTCTCGGCACCGGCA
CGTTAATACGCAAACACTGTGGCATTTGAGAAGCACACGGTCACACTGCTTCCGGTAGTCAATAAACCGG
TAAACCAGCAATAGACATAAGCGGCTATTTAACGACCCTGCCCTGAACCGACGACAAGCTGACGACCGGG
TCTCCGCAAGTGGCACTTTTCGGGGAAATGTGCGCGGAACCCCTATTTGTTTATTTTTCTAAATACATTC
AAATATGTATCCGCTCATGAATTAATTCTTAGAAAAACTCATCGAGCATCAAATGAAACTGCAATTTATT
CATATCAGGATTATCAATACCATATTTTTGAAAAAGCCGTTTCTGTAATGAAGGAGAAAACTCACCGAGG
CAGTTCCATAGGATGGCAAGATCCTGGTATCGGTCTGCGATTCCGACTCGTCCAACATCAATACAACCTA
TTAATTTCCCCTCGTCAAAAATAAGGTTATCAAGTGAGAAATCACCATGAGTGACGACTGAATCCGGTGA
GAATGGCAAAAGTTTATGCATTTCTTTCCAGACTTGTTCAACAGGCCAGCCATTACGCTCGTCATCAAAA
TCACTCGCATCAACCAAACCGTTATTCATTCGTGATTGCGCCTGAGCGAGACGAAATACGCGGTCGCTGT
TAAAAGGACAATTACAAACAGGAATCGAATGCAACCGGCGCAGGAACACTGCCAGCGCATCAACAATATT
TTCACCTGAATCAGGATATTCTTCTAATACCTGGAATGCTGTTTTCCCGGGGATCGCAGTGGTGAGTAAC
CATGCATCATCAGGAGTACGGATAAAATGCTTGATGGTCGGAAGAGGCATAAATTCCGTCAGCCAGTTTA
GTCTGACCATCTCATCTGTAACATCATTGGCAACGCTACCTTTGCCATGTTTCAGAAACAACTCTGGCGC
ATCGGGCTTCCCATACAATCGATAGATTGTCGCACCTGATTGCCCGACATTATCGCGAGCCCATTTATAC
CCATATAAATCAGCATCCATGTTGGAATTTAATCGCGGCCTAGAGCAAGACGTTTCCCGTTGAATATGGC
TCATACTCTTCCTTTTTCAATATTATTGAAGCATTTATCAGGGTTATTGTCTCATGAGCGGATACATATT
TGAATGTATTTAGAAAAATAAACAAATAGGCATGCTAGCGCAGAAACGTCCTAGAAGATGCCAGGAGGAT
ACTTAGCAGAGAGACAATAAGGCCGGAGCGAAGCCGTTTTTCCATAGGCTCCGCCCCCCTGACGAACATC
ACGAAATCTGACGCTCAAATCAGTGGTGGCGAAACCCGACAGGACTATAAAGATACCAGGCGTTTCCCCC
TGATGGCTCCCTCTTGCGCTCTCCTGTTCCCGTCCTGCGGCGTCCGTGTTGTGGTGGAGGCTTTACCCAA
ATCACCACGTCCCGTTCCGTGTAGACAGTTCGCTCCAAGCTGGGCTGTGTGCAAGAACCCCCCGTTCAGC
CCGACTGCTGCGCCTTATCCGGTAACTATCATCTTGAGTCCAACCCGGAAAGACACGACAAAACGCCACT
GGCAGCAGCCATTGGTAACTGAGAATTAGTGGATTTAGATATCGAGAGTCTTGAAGTGGTGGCCTAACAG
AGGCTACACTGAAAGGACAGTATTTGGTATCTGCGCTCCACTAAAGCCAGTTACCAGGTTAAGCAGTTCC
CCAACTGACTTAACCTTCGATCAAACCGCCTCCCCAGGCGGTTTTTTCGTTTACAGAGCAGGAGATTACG
ACGATCGTAAAAGGATCTCAAGAAGATCCTTTACGGATTCCCGACACCATCACTCTAGATTTCAGTGCAA
TTTATCTCTTCAAATGTAGCACCTGAAGTCAGCCCCATACGATATAAGTTGTAATTCTCATGTTAGTCAT
GCCCCGCGCCCACCGGAAGGAGCTGACTGGGTTGAAGGCTCTCAAGGGCATCGGTCGAGATCCCGGTGCC
TAATGAGTGAGCTAACTTACATTAATTGCGTTGCGCTCACTGCCCGCTTTCCAGTCGGGAAACCTGTCGT
GCCAGCTGCATTAATGAATCGGCCAACGCGCGGGGAGAGGCGGTTTGCGTATTGGGCGCCAGGGTGGTTT
TTCTTTTCACCAGTGAGACGGGCAACAGCTGATTGCCCTTCACCGCCTGGCCCTGAGAGAGTTGCAGCAA
GCGGTCCACGCTGGTTTGCCCCAGCAGGCGAAAATCCTGTTTGATGGTGGTTAACGGCGGGATATAACAT
GAGCTGTCTTCGGTATCGTCGTATCCCACTACCGAGATGTCCGCACCAACGCGCAGCCCGGACTCGGTAA
TGGCGCGCATTGCGCCCAGCGCCATCTGATCGTTGGCAACCAGCATCGCAGTGGGAACGATGCCCTCATT
CAGCATTTGCATGGTTTGTTGAAAACCGGACATGGCACTCCAGTCGCCTTCCCGTTCCGCTATCGGCTGA
ATTTGATTGCGAGTGAGATATTTATGCCAGCCAGCCAGACGCAGACGCGCCGAGACAGAACTTAATGGGC
CCGCTAACAGCGCGATTTGCTGGTGACCCAATGCGACCAGATGCTCCACGCCCAGTCGCGTACCGTCTTC
ATGGGAGAAAATAATACTGTTGATGGGTGTCTGGTCAGAGACATCAAGAAATAACGCCGGAACATTAGTG
CAGGCAGCTTCCACAGCAATGGCATCCTGGTCATCCAGCGGATAGTTAATGATCAGCCCACTGACGCGTT
GCGCGAGAAGATTGTGCACCGCCGCTTTACAGGCTTCGACGCCGCTTCGTTCTACCATCGACACCACCAC
GCTGGCACCCAGTTGATCGGCGCGAGATTTAATCGCCGCGACAATTTGCGACGGCGCGTGCAGGGCCAGA
CTGGAGGTGGCAACGCCAATCAGCAACGACTGTTTGCCCGCCAGTTGTTGTGCCACGCGGTTGGGAATGT
AATTCAGCTCCGCCATCGCCGCTTCCACTTTTTCCCGCGTTTTCGCAGAAACGTGGCTGGCCTGGTTCAC
CACGCGGGAAACGGTCTGATAAGAGACACCGGCATACTCTGCGACATCGTATAACGTTACTGGTTTCACA
TTCACCACCCTGAATTGACTCTCTTCCGGGCGCTATCATGCCATACCGCGAAAGGTTTTGCGCCATTCGA
TGGTGTCCGGGATCTCCGACGCTCTCCCTTATGGGCCAACTAACCCACGTGTGATTGTAGCTATTTTCAG
CAGGACGCACTGACCTCCCTATCAGTGATAGAGATTGACATCCCTATCAGTGATAGAGATACTGAGCAC
