>Addgene plasmid #132737 | pAG_Ptet*_ToeRep_N01_switch | depositor partial sequence | sequence record 255223 | inducible first generation repressor switch N01
TTTTCAGCAGGACGCACTGACCTCCCTATCAGTGATAGAGATTGACATCCCTATCAGTGATAGAGATACT
GAGCACAGCTGTCACCGGATGTGCTTTCCGGTCTGATGAGTCCGTGAGGACGAAACAGCCTCTACAAATA
ATTTTGTTTAAAGAAATGAAGATAAGATAGATGTGATGAAGTGCGAAGTTGTAATAACAAATAACTATTA
CTACTTCGCTCTTCATCTCATCTATAAACAGAGGAGAATAGATATGATGAAGAGCAACCTGGCGGCAGCG
CAAAAG
