>Addgene plasmid #132737 | pAG_Ptet*_ToeRep_N01_switch | depositor partial sequence | sequence record 255224 | GFPmut3b-ASV-terminator_1
ATGCGTAAAGGAGAAGAACTTTTCACTGGAGTTGTCCCAATTCTTGTTGAATTAGATGGTGATGTTAATG
GGCACAAATTTTCTGTCAGTGGAGAGGGTGAAGGTGATGCAACATACGGAAAACTTACCCTTAAATTTAT
TTGCACTACTGGAAAACTACCTGTTCCGTGGCCAACACTTGTCACTACTTTCGGTTATGGTGTTCAATGC
TTTGCGAGATACCCAGATCACATGAAACAGCATGACTTTTTCAAGAGTGCCATGCCCGAAGGTTACGTAC
AGGAAAGAACTATATTTTTCAAAGATGACGGGAACTACAAGACACGTGCTGAAGTCAAGTTTGAAGGTGA
TACCCTTGTTAATAGAATCGAGTTAAAAGGTATTGATTTTAAAGAAGATGGAAACATTCTTGGACACAAA
TTGGAATACAACTATAACTCACACAATGTATACATCATGGCAGACAAACAAAAGAATGGAATCAAAGTTA
ACTTCAAAATTAGACACAACATTGAAGATGGAAGCGTTCAACTAGCAGACCATTATCAACAAAATACTCC
GATTGGCGATGGCCCTGTCCTTTTACCAGACAACCATTACCTGTCCACACAATCTGCCCTTTCGAAAGAT
CCCAACGAAAAGAGAGACCACATGGTCCTTCTTGAGTTTGTAACCGCTGCTGGGATTACACATGGCATGG
ATGAACTATACAAAAGGCCTGCAGCAAACGACGAAAACTACGCTGCATCAGTTTAATAAACTTAAGACCG
CCGGTCTTGTCCACTACCTTGCAGTAATGCGGTGGACAGGATCGGCGGTTTTCTTTTCTC
